Addgene plasmid #240019: PFN29A-DDX6
Purpose: Expresses human DDX6 fused to EGFP in bacterial cells
Depositing lab: Rui Su. Depositing organization: Beckman Research Institute of the City of Hope. Publication: DDX6 undergoes phase separation to modulate metabolic plasticity and chemoresistance. Bi H, Li W, Ren L, Zhang H, Dong L, Chan A, Wang X, Yang L, Zhang X, Xue M, Qin H, Wu X, Hoeve-Scott JT, Zhang B, Li L, Wunderlich M, Mulloy JC, Rosen ST, Chen J, Li X, Chen CW, Su R. Nat Commun. 2025 Dec 2;17(1):260. doi: 10.1038/s41467-025-66966-4. PubMed 41330929.
Backbone
  Vector backbone: PFN29A
  Vector type: Bacterial Expression
Growth in bacteria
  Bacterial resistance: Ampicillin, 100 μg/mL
  Growth temperature: 37°C
  Growth strain: DH5alpha
  Growth instructions: For protein expression, plasmid must be grown in Single Step (KRX) Competent Cells (Promega).
  Copy number: High Copy
Gene/Insert
  Gene/Insert name: DDX6
  Species: H. sapiens (human)
  Cloning method: Unknown
Terms and licenses: Academic/Nonprofit Terms; Industry Terms: Not Available to Industry
How to cite: PFN29A-DDX6 was a gift from Rui Su (Addgene plasmid # 240019 ; http://n2t.net/addgene:240019 ; RRID:Addgene_240019)
