[The description below was written by a language model from this plasmid's Addgene catalogue record and pLannotate feature annotations shown in this document.]
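Description:
PFN29A-DDX6 is a bacterial expression plasmid of about 5.3 kb, built on the PFN29A backbone, that produces human DDX6 fused to EGFP in E. coli. It replicates from a high-copy ColE1/pUC-type origin and is selected with ampicillin through a bla (AmpR) cassette driven by its own promoter. A ColE1-derived cer site is also annotated; this recombination site helps resolve plasmid multimers so that the plasmid is stably inherited as monomers. Upstream of the expression cassette sit a 5S rRNA segment and the rrnB T1 and T2 terminators, an arrangement that typically insulates the cassette from read-through transcription originating elsewhere in the backbone.

The expression unit is driven by a T7 promoter and closed by a T7 terminator, so transcription depends on a host strain that supplies T7 RNA polymerase; the record notes that a dedicated expression strain is needed for protein production, distinct from the cloning strain used for propagation. The DDX6 coding sequence lies immediately downstream of the promoter and is followed shortly by EGFP on the same strand, consistent with a C-terminal EGFP fusion. DDX6 is a protein essential for P-body formation and involved in mRNA storage and decapping. After EGFP come a pUC-type multiple cloning site remnant and short annotated fragments (a T7 gene 10B-derived solubility tag and a Tn5 transposase piece) that appear to be backbone remnants rather than functional parts. No affinity purification tag is annotated, and the cloning method is not recorded. Given the associated study of DDX6 phase separation, the plasmid is presumably used to make fluorescent recombinant DDX6 for in vitro condensate assays.
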