Features (pLannotate 1.2.2; 15 found; start..end, strand, type, name):
     21..39      +  promoter       T7 promoter: promoter for bacteriophage T7 RNA polymerase
    133..1578    +  CDS            DDX6 (sequence partly withheld): DDX6_HUMAN - Also known as HLR2, RCK. Experimental evidence at protein level: Swiss-Prot protein existence level 1. Essential for the formation of P-bodies, cytosolic membrane- less ribonucleoprotein granules involved in RNA metabolism through the coordinated storage of mRNAs encoding regulatory functions (PubMed:25995375, PubMed:27342281, PubMed:31422817). Plays a role in P- bodies to coordinate the storage of translationally inactive mRNAs in the cytoplasm and prevent their degradation (PubMed:27342281). In the process of mRNA degradation, plays a role in mRNA decapping (PubMed:16364915). Bl
   1591..2310    +  CDS            EGFP: the original enhanced GFP (Yang et al., 1996) mammalian codon-optimized
   2315..2370    +  misc_feature   MCS: pUC18/19 multiple cloning site
   2377..2426    +  CDS            SET1 (fragment): solubility-enhancement tag derived from T7 phage gene 10B
   2434..2481    +  terminator     T7 terminator: transcription terminator for bacteriophage T7 RNA polymerase
   2491..2667    -  CDS            tnpA (fragment): TN5P_ECOLX - Also known as tnp. Experimental evidence at protein level: Swiss-Prot protein existence level 1. Mediates transposition of transposon Tn5 by a 'cut and paste' mechanism. First, the monomeric transposase binds the 19 bp inverted DNA repeats flanking the transposon. Then, dimerization of the DNA- bound transposase creates a synaptic DNA complex. After nicking of the first DNA strand, excision of the transposon proceeds through a series of intermediates. The transposase then mediates the insertion of the transposon at a new site by strand transfer. The activity of the wild- type tran
   2710..2814    +  promoter       AmpR promoter: bla
   2815..3675    +  CDS            AmpR: β-lactamase; bla; confers resistance to ampicillin, carbenicillin, and related antibiotics
   3833..4421    -  rep_origin     ori: high-copy-number ColE1/pMB1/pBR322/pUC origin of replication
   4537..4820    +  misc_feature   cer region: ColE1-derived recombination site that helps to maintain plasmids as monomers
   4931..5046    +  ncRNA          5S rRNA: Accession: RF00001 - 5S ribosomal RNA
   5050..5136    +  terminator     rrnB T1 terminator: Escherichia coli rrnB; transcription terminator T1 from the E. coli rrnB gene
   5228..5255    +  terminator     rrnB T2 terminator: transcription terminator T2 from the E. coli rrnB gene
   5274..1       +  promoter       AmpR promoter (fragment) (across the origin): bla
>Addgene plasmid #240019 | PFN29A-DDX6 | addgene full sequence | sequence record 476607 | Addgene NGS Result
GGATCTCGATCCCGCGAAATTAATACGACTCACTATAGGGTATTTTAACTTTACTAAGGAGAATTCATCA
TGAAACATCATCACCATCACCACGAGCCAACCACTCTGGTTCCGCGTGGATCCGATAACGCGAGCACGGC
CAGAACAGAGAACCCTGTTATAATGGGTCTGTCCAGTCAAAATGGTCAGCTGAGAGGCCCTGTGAAACCC
ACTGGTGGCCCTGGAGGAGGGGGCACACAGACACAGCAACAGATGAACCAGCTGAAAAACACCAACACAA
TCAATAATGGCACTCAGCAGCAAGCACAGAGTATGACCACCACTATTAAACCTGGTGATGACTGGAAAAA
GACTTTAAAACTCCCTCCAAAGGATCTAAGAATCAAAACTTCGGATGTGACCTCCACAAAAGGAAATGAG
TTTGAAGATTACTGTTTGAAACGGGAGTTACTGATGGGAATTTTTGAAATGGGCTGGGAAAAGCCATCTC
CTATTCAGGAGGAGAGCATTCCCATTGCTTTATCTGGTAGGGATATCTTAGCTAGAGCAAAAAATGGAAC
AGGCAAGAGCGGTGCCTACCTCATTCCCTTACTTGAACGGCTAGACCTGAAGAAGGACAATATACAAGCA
ATGGTGATTGTTCCCACTAGAGAACTTGCTCTACAGGTCAGTCAAATTTGCATCCAGGTCAGCAAACACA
TGGGAGGGGCCAAAGTGATGGCAACCACAGGAGGAACCAATTTACGAGATGACATAATGAGGCTTGATGA
TACAGTGCACGTGGTGATTGCTACCCCTGGGAGAATCCTGGATCTTATTAAGAAAGGAGTAGCAAAGGTT
GATCATGTCCAGATGATAGTATTGGATGAGGCAGATAAGTTGCTGTCACAGGATTTTGTGCAGATAATGG
AGGATATTATTCTCACGCTACCTAAAAACAGGCAGATTTTACTATATTCCGCTACTTTCCCTCTTAGTGT
ACAGAAGTTCATGAATTCCCATTTGCAGAAACCCTATGAGATTAACCTGATGGAG
[501 nt withheld, positions 1036-1536]
GTGGCAGAATACCACAGCGAGCCTGTAGAAGATGAGAAACCTGAGCCAACCACTATGGTGAGCAAGGGCG
AGGAGCTGTTCACCGGGGTGGTGCCCATCCTGGTCGAGCTGGACGGCGACGTAAACGGCCACAAGTTCAG
CGTGTCTGGCGAGGGCGAGGGCGATGCCACCTACGGCAAGCTGACCCTGAAGTTCATCTGCACCACCGGC
AAGCTGCCCGTGCCCTGGCCCACCCTCGTGACCACCCTGACCTACGGCGTGCAGTGCTTCAGCCGCTACC
CCGACCACATGAAGCAGCACGACTTCTTCAAGTCCGCCATGCCCGAAGGCTACGTCCAGGAGCGCACCAT
CTTCTTCAAGGACGACGGCAACTACAAGACCCGCGCCGAGGTGAAGTTCGAGGGCGACACCCTGGTGAAC
CGCATCGAGCTGAAGGGCATCGACTTCAAGGAGGACGGCAACATCCTGGGGCACAAGCTGGAGTACAACT
ACAACAGCCACAACGTCTATATCATGGCCGACAAGCAGAAGAACGGCATCAAGGCGAACTTCAAGATCCG
CCACAACATCGAGGACGGCAGCGTGCAGCTCGCCGACCACTACCAGCAGAACACCCCCATCGGCGACGGC
CCCGTGCTGCTGCCCGACAACCACTACCTGAGCACCCAGTCCGCCCTGAGCAAAGACCCCAACGAGAAGC
GCGATCACATGGTCCTGCTGGAGTTCGTGACCGCCGCCGGGATCACTCTCGGCATGGACGAGCTGTACAA
GTAAAAACGAATTCGGGCTCGGTACCCGGGGATCCTCTAGAGTCGACCTGCAGGCATGCAAGCTGATCCG
GCTGCTAACAAAGCCCGAAAGGAAGCTGAGTTGGCTGCTGCCACCGCTGAGCAATAACTAGCATAACCCC
TTGGGGCCTCTAAACGGGTCTTGAGGGGTTTTTTGCTGAAAGGAGGAACTATATCCGGTTCGCTTGCTGT
CCATAAAACCGCCCAGTCTAGCTATCGCCATGTAAGCCCACTGCAAGCTACCTGCTTTCTCTTTGCGCTT
GCGTTTTCCCTTGTCCAGATAGCCCAGTAGCTGACATTCATCCGGGGTCAGCACCGTTTCTGCGGACTGG
CTTTCTACGTAATGGTTTCTTAGACGTCAGGTGGCACTTTTCGGGGAAATGTGCGCGGAACCCCTATTTG
TTTATTTTTCTAAATACATTCAAATATGTATCCGCTCATGAGACAATAACCCTGATAAATGCTTCAATAA
TATTGAAAAAGGAAGAGTATGAGTATTCAACATTTCCGTGTCGCCCTTATTCCCTTTTTTGCGGCATTTT
GCCTTCCTGTTTTTGCTCACCCAGAAACGCTGGTGAAAGTAAAAGATGCTGAAGATCAGTTGGGTGCACG
AGTGGGTTACATCGAACTGGATCTCAACAGCGGTAAGATCCTTGAGAGTTTTCGCCCCGAAGAACGTTTT
CCAATGATGAGCACTTTCAAAGTTCTGCTATGTGGCGCGGTATTATCCCGTATTGACGCCGGGCAAGAGC
AACTCGGTCGCCGCATACACTATTCTCAGAATGACTTGGTTGAGTACTCACCAGTCACAGAAAAGCATCT
TACGGATGGCATGACAGTAAGAGAATTATGCAGTGCTGCCATAACCATGAGTGATAACACTGCGGCCAAC
TTACTTCTGACAACTATCGGAGGACCGAAGGAGCTAACCGCTTTTTTGCACAACATGGGGGATCATGTAA
CTCGCCTTGATCGTTGGGAACCGGAGCTGAATGAAGCCATACCAAACGACGAGCGTGACACCACGATGCC
TGTAGCAATGGCAACAACGTTGCGCAAACTATTAACTGGCGAACTACTTACTCTAGCTTCCCGGCAACAA
TTAATAGACTGGATGGAGGCGGATAAAGTTGCAGGACCACTTCTGCGCTCGGCCCTTCCGGCTGGCTGGT
TTATTGCTGATAAATCTGGAGCCGGTGAGCGTGGGTCTCGCGGTATCATTGCAGCACTGGGGCCAGATGG
TAAGCCCTCCCGTATCGTAGTTATCTACACGACGGGGAGTCAGGCAACTATGGATGAACGAAATAGACAG
ATCGCTGAGATAGGTGCCTCACTGATTAAGCATTGGTAATTCGAAATGACCGACCAAGCGACGCCCAACC
GGTATCAGCTCACTCAAAGGCGGTAATACGGTTATCCACAGAATCAGGGGATAACGCAGGAAAGAACATG
TGAGCAAAAGGCCAGCAAAAGGCCAGGAACCGTAAAAAGGCCGCGTTGCTGGCGTTTTTCCATAGGCTCC
GCCCCCCTGACGAGCATCACAAAAATCGACGCTCAAGTCAGAGGTGGCGAAACCCGACAGGACTATAAAG
ATACCAGGCGTTTCCCCCTGGAAGCTCCCTCGTGCGCTCTCCTGTTCCGACCCTGCCGCTTACCGGATAC
CTGTCCGCCTTTCTCCCTTCGGGAAGCGTGGCGCTTTCTCATAGCTCACGCTGTAGGTATCTCAGTTCGG
TGTAGGTCGTTCGCTCCAAGCTGGGCTGTGTGCACGAACCCCCCGTTCAGCCCGACCGCTGCGCCTTATC
CGGTAACTATCGTCTTGAGTCCAACCCGGTAAGACACGACTTATCGCCACTGGCAGCAGCCACTGGTAAC
AGGATTAGCAGAGCGAGGTATGTAGGCGGTGCTACAGAGTTCTTGAAGTGGTGGCCTAACTACGGCTACA
CTAGAAGGACAGTATTTGGTATCTGCGCTCTGCTGAAGCCAGTTACCTTCGGAAAAAGAGTTGGTAGCTC
TTGATCCGGCAAACAAACCACCGCTGGTAGCGGTGGTTTTTTTGTTTGCAAGCAGCAGATTACGCGCAGA
AAAAAAGGATTTCAAGAAGATCCTTTGATCTTTTCTACGGGGTCTGACGCTCAGTGGAACGAAAACTCAC
GTTAAGGGATTTTGGTCATGAGATTATCAAAAAGGATCTTCACCTAGATCCTTTTATAGTCCGGAAATAC
AGGAACGCACGCTGGATGGCCCTTCGCTGGGATGGTGAAACCATGAAAAATGGCAGCTTCAGTGGATTAA
GTGGGGGTAATGTGGCCTGTACCCTCTGGTTGCATAGGTATTCATACGGTTAAAATTTATCAGGCGCGAT
TGCGGCAGTTTTTCGGGTGGTTTGTTGCCATTTTTACCTGTCTGCTGCCGTGATCGCGCTGAACGCGTTT
TAGCGGTGCGTACAATTAAGGGATTATGGTAAATCCACTTACTGTCTGCCCTCGTAGCCATCGAGATAAA
CCGCAGTACTCCGGCCACGATGCGTCCGGCGTAGAGGATCGAGATCTTTTCAGCCTGATACAGATTAAAT
CAGAACGCAGAAGCGGTCTGATAAAACAGAATTTGCCTGGCGGCAGTAGCGCGGTGGTCCCACCTGACCC
CATGCCGAACTCAGAAGTGAAACGCCGTAGCGCCGATGGTAGTGTGGGGTCTCCCCATGCGAGAGTAGGG
AACTGCCAGGCATCAAATAAAACGAAAGGCTCAGTCGAAAGACTGGGCCTTTCGTTTTATCTGTTGTTTG
TCGGTGAACGCTCTCCTGAGTAGGACAAATCCGCCGGGAGCGGATTTGAACGTTGCGAAGCAACGGCCCG
GAGGGTGGCGGGCAGGACGCCCGCCATAAACTGCCAGGCATCAAATTAAGCAGAAGGCCATCCTGACGGA
TGGCCTTTTTGCGTTTCTACAAACTCTTTTGTTTATTTTTCTAAATACATTCAAATATGTATCCGCTCAT
